Addgene plasmid #154934: pNT-3
Purpose: 3 designed non-target sites
Depositing lab: Michael Lynch. Depositing organization: Duke University. Publication: CRISPR-Cas "Non-Target" Sites Inhibit On-Target Cutting Rates. Moreb EA, Hutmacher M, Lynch MD. CRISPR J. 2020 Dec;3(6):550-561. doi: 10.1089/crispr.2020.0065. PubMed 33346713.
Backbone
  Vector backbone: pSMART-HCKan
  Vector type: Bacterial Expression
Growth in bacteria
  Bacterial resistance: Kanamycin, 50 μg/mL
  Growth temperature: 37°C
  Growth strain: DH5alpha
  Copy number: High Copy
Gene/Insert
  Gene/Insert name: 3 designed non-target sites
Terms and licenses: Academic/Nonprofit Terms; Industry Terms: Not Available to Industry
How to cite: pNT-3 was a gift from Michael Lynch (Addgene plasmid # 154934 ; http://n2t.net/addgene:154934 ; RRID:Addgene_154934)
