[The description below was written by a language model from this plasmid's Addgene catalogue record and pLannotate feature annotations shown in this document.]
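Description:
pNT-3 is a small (about 2.2 kb) high-copy bacterial plasmid built on the pSMART-HCKan backbone and propagated in E. coli under kanamycin selection. The annotated features are essentially all backbone. A kanamycin resistance gene encoding aminoglycoside phosphotransferase aph(3')-Ia, annotated as a fragment by the automated tool, is driven by the cat promoter. Replication depends on a high-copy ColE1/pUC-type origin. Several transcription terminators (tonB, T7 early and T3 early) flank these elements. In this type of backbone, the terminators insulate the cloning region from transcription reading out of the marker and origin, and the reverse, so that inserted DNA stays transcriptionally quiet and stably maintained.

The payload is described only as three designed "non-target" sites. These sites are not picked up in the feature table. They presumably lie in the unannotated stretch of roughly 400 to 500 bp outside the marker, origin and terminators, but the record gives neither their positions nor their sequences. It also does not state which guide RNA or Cas nuclease they were designed against. No promoter or coding sequence is annotated for the insert, so despite the "bacterial expression" classification, the plasmid seems to act as a carrier of DNA sites rather than as an expression construct.

The associated publication title indicates that the plasmid comes from a study of how CRISPR-Cas non-target sites inhibit on-target cutting rates. A high-copy plasmid carrying a defined number of such sites would introduce a controlled dose of them into cells. The name suggests it may belong to a series with different site numbers, though the record does not confirm this.
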