Features (pLannotate 1.2.2; 6 found; start..end, strand, type, name):
    111..142     +  terminator     tonB terminator: bidirectional E. coli tonB-P14 transcription terminator
    143..245     +  promoter       cat promoter: promoter of the E. coli cat gene encoding chloramphenicol acetyltransferase
    246..1059    +  CDS            KanR (fragment): aminoglycoside phosphotransferase; aph(3')-Ia; confers resistance to kanamycin in bacteria or G418 (Geneticin®) in eukaryotes
   1082..1109    +  terminator     T7Te terminator: phage T7 early transcription terminator
   1121..1708    -  rep_origin     ori: high-copy-number ColE1/pMB1/pBR322/pUC origin of replication
   1730..1759    -  terminator     T3Te terminator: phage T3 early transcription terminator
>Addgene plasmid #154934 | pNT-3 | addgene full sequence | sequence record 311731 | Addgene NGS Result
GGATAAGGTGTTGATTGGACGATTACAGTCAGGAACCAGCCTCAGTGACGAATTCTCTAGATATCGCTCA
ATACTGACCATTTAAATCATACCTGACCTCCATAGCAGAAAGTCAAAAGCCTCCGACCGGAGGCTTTTGA
CTTGATCGGCACGTAAGAGGTTCCAACTTTCACCATAATGAAATAAGATCACTACCGGGCGTATTTTTTG
AGTTATCGAGATTTTCAGGAGCTAAGGAAGCTAAAATGAGCCATATTCAACGGGAAACGTCTTGCTCGAG
GCCGCGATTAAATTCCAACATGGATGCTGATTTATATGGGTATAAATGGGCTCGCGATAATGTCGGGCAA
TCAGGTGCGACAATCTATCGATTGTATGGGAAGCCCGATGCGCCAGAGTTGTTTCTGAAACATGGCAAAG
GTAGCGTTGCCAATGATGTTACAGATGAGATGGTCAGGCTAAACTGGCTGACGGAATTTATGCCTCTTCC
GACCATCAAGCATTTTATCCGTACTCCTGATGATGCATGGTTACTCACCACTGCGATCCCAGGGAAAACA
GCATTCCAGGTATTAGAAGAATATCCTGATTCAGGTGAAAATATTGTTGATGCGCTGGCAGTGTTCCTGC
GCCGGTTGCATTCGATTCCTGTTTGTAATTGTCCTTTTAACGGCGATCGCGTATTTCGTCTCGCTCAGGC
GCAATCACGAATGAATAACGGTTTGGTTGGTGCGAGTGATTTTGATGACGAGCGTAATGGCTGGCCTGTT
GAACAAGTCTGGAAAGAAATGCATAAGCTTTTGCCATTCTCACCGGATTCAGTCGTCACTCATGGTGATT
TCTCACTTGATAACCTTATTTTTGACGAGGGGAAATTAATAGGTTGTATTGATGTTGGACGAGTCGGAAT
CGCAGACCGATACCAGGATCTTGCCATCCTATGGAACTGCCTCGGTGAGTTTTCTCCTTCATTACAGAAA
CGGCTTTTTCAAAAATATGGTATTGATAATCCTGATATGAATAAATTGCAGTTTCACTTGATGCTCGATG
AGTTTTTCTGAGGGCCCAAATGTAATCACCTGGCTCACCTTCGGGTGGGCCTTTCTGCGTTGCTGGCGTT
TTTCCATAGGCTCCGCCCCCCTGACGAGCATCACAAAAATCGATGCTCAAGTCAGAGGTGGCGAAACCCG
ACAGGACTATAAAGATACCAGGCGTTTCCCCCTGGAAGCTCCCTCGTGCGCTCTCCTGTTCCGACCCTGC
CGCTTACCGGATACCTGTCCGCCTTTCTCCCTTCGGGAAGCGTGGCGCTTTCTCATAGCTCACGCTGTAG
GTATCTCAGTTCGGTGTAGGTCGTTCGCTCCAAGCTGGGCTGTGTGCACGAACCCCCCGTTCAGCCCGAC
CGCTGCGCCTTATCCGGTAACTATCGTCTTGAGTCCAACCCGGTAAGACACGACTTATCGCCACTGGCAG
CAGCCACTGGTAACAGGATTAGCAGAGCGAGGTATGTAGGCGGTGCTACAGAGTTCTTGAAGTGGTGGCC
TAACTACGGCTACACTAGAAGAACAGTATTTGGTATCTGCGCTCTGCTGAAGCCAGTTACCTCGGAAAAA
GAGTTGGTAGCTCTTGATCCGGCAAACAAACCACCGCTGGTAGCGGTGGTTTTTTTGTTTGCAAGCAGCA
GATTACGCGCAGAAAAAAAGGATCTCAAGAAGATCCTTTGATTTTCTACCGAAGAAAGGCCCACCCGTGA
AGGTGAGCCAGTGAGTTGATTGCAGTCCAGTTACGCTGGAGTCTGAGGCTCGTCCTGAATGATATCAAGC
TTGAATTCGTTTTCTGTGGCACGACTTCTCTGGACTGTTCTTATCAACTCCGAGGGTAGACTCAATCTGA
ATACTTTTCGTTACTGGACCCTGGCCGTGGGGTAAAACGGTTGGCGAACTACGATACGGAAGTAACAGTC
TCCCTATTATTCTGATTGGTAGCAGTTAACTATCGGTCTAACCCTGGCCGTGTGGGTGGGCGTCTTTGAG
AACTGTTGACTACACGCTTATCTGCCGAAATAGAATACTGAGTGCCTTTATAAACGGTTGACTACCCTGG
CCGTGAGGTAAGTAGATTTCTTCGGAGGAATAATCGCTGAGAGTCACTGAAATCAATAGTATCACACCTG
TTTACGACTTTACTGA
